>Addgene plasmid #212433 | pTwist-SARS-CoV-2 Spike-deltaC18 AY.1 | addgene full sequence | sequence record 432771 | Addgene NGS Result
ATGTTTGTGTTCCTCGTTCTCCTGCCCCTCGTTTCTTCCCAATGCGTGAACCTCAGAACTAGAACGCAGC
TCCCACCCGCTTACACGAACTCTTTTACTCGTGGAGTATACTATCCCGATAAAGTCTTTAGGTCCAGTGT
CCTTCATTCTACTCAAGACCTTTTCCTGCCATTCTTCTCAAATGTCACCTGGTTCCATGCTATCCACGTT
TCTGGCACCAACGGAACTAAACGATTTGATAATCCCGTCTTGCCATTTAACGATGGCGTATACTTTGCCT
CAATAGAGAAGTCCAACATTATCCGGGGATGGATATTTGGCACCACCCTGGACTCCAAGACACAGTCTCT
CCTCATTGTGAACAACGCCACCAATGTCGTCATCAAAGTCTGTGAATTTCAATTTTGTAACGATCCCTTT
CTCGATGTTTATTATCATAAGAATAACAAGTCTTGGATGGAGTCAGGAGTTTACAGTTCCGCTAACAACT
GTACTTTTGAGTACGTTTCCCAACCATTTCTCATGGATCTTGAAGGGAAGCAAGGCAACTTCAAGAATCT
CCGCGAATTTGTGTTTAAGAATATAGACGGCTACTTCAAAATTTATAGCAAGCATACCCCGATAAATCTG
GTTCGGGATCTCCCTCAAGGCTTCTCCGCGTTGGAACCCCTCGTGGACTTGCCGATTGGCATCAACATCA
CCCGGTTCCAAACCCTTCTTGCCCTTCATCGAAGCTACCTCACGCCTGGCGACAGTAGTAGTGGTCTGAC
AGCGGGCGCAGCAGCCTACTATGTGGGATATTTGCAACCACGCACCTTTCTTCTCAAATATAACGAAAAC
GGAACAATTACCGATGCCGTAGACTGTGCCCTCGATCCCCTGTCCGAAACTAAATGCACACTCAAGTCCT
TCACAGTTGAGAAAGGCATATACCAAACCAGTAACTTCCGCGTCCAACCCACCGAATCCATTGTTCGATT
CCCTAACATCACCAATTTGTGTCCTTTCGGTGAAGTATTTAATGCCACTCGATTTGCATCAGTTTATGCC
TGGAATCGCAAGCGAATATCAAATTGTGTTGCAGATTATAGTGTCCTGTATAATAGCGCATCATTCAGCA
CTTTTAAGTGTTATGGGGTCAGCCCTACGAAATTGAATGACTTGTGTTTTACCAACGTTTACGCAGATTC
TTTCGTCATACGCGGCGACGAAGTCCGACAGATTGCACCGGGGCAAACCGGAAATATAGCAGACTATAAT
TATAAGTTGCCGGATGACTTCACCGGCTGCGTTATAGCATGGAACTCCAATAATCTCGATTCAAAAGTCG
GCGGCAACTATAATTATCGTTACCGCCTGTTTCGCAAGTCAAATCTGAAGCCCTTTGAACGTGACATCTC
CACCGAAATTTATCAAGCTGGCAGCAAACCATGTAATGGAGTGGAAGGGTTTAACTGTTATTTTCCCCTT
CAATCATACGGATTTCAACCAACAAATGGGGTGGGCTATCAACCATATCGGGTGGTAGTCTTGAGCTTTG
AGCTGCTCCACGCACCGGCTACAGTTTGCGGACCGAAGAAAAGCACTAACCTGGTGAAGAATAAATGTGT
GAACTTCAACTTTAATGGGCTCACCGGAACAGGGGTGCTGACAGAATCAAACAAGAAATTTCTCCCTTTT
CAACAATTTGGTAGAGACATTGCCGATACCACAGATGCCGTCCGCGATCCGCAAACACTGGAAATCCTCG
ATATAACACCCTGTAGCTTCGGCGGGGTCAGCGTGATAACTCCCGGAACGAACACATCCAACCAAGTGGC
TGTCCTGTATCAAGGTGTCAACTGTACCGAAGTCCCTGTGGCGATACACGCCGACCAACTGACACCCACC
TGGAGAGTCTACTCAACAGGTTCCAATGTCTTTCAAACTAGAGCGGGTTGTCTCATTGGCGCTGAGCATG
TCAATAATTCATACGAATGTGATATTCCTATTGGGGCAGGAATCTGTGCGTCTTATCAAACTCAAACGAA
CTCACGTCGGCGCGCTCGCTCAGTAGCCAGCCAGTCCATAATCGCCTATACCATGAGTCTCGGGGCTGAG
AACTCCGTGGCTTATTCAAACAATTCCATCGCAATCCCAACTAACTTTACCATTAGCGTTACCACGGAAA
TCTTGCCCGTCAGCATGACTAAGACGAGCGTAGACTGTACGATGTATATCTGTGGGGATTCCACCGAGTG
TAGCAACCTCTTGCTTCAATACGGGTCTTTCTGTACTCAACTCAACCGAGCATTGACCGGAATTGCGGTC
GAACAAGACAAGAATACCCAAGAGGTGTTCGCACAAGTAAAGCAAATATACAAAACGCCGCCAATCAAAG
ATTTTGGCGGGTTTAATTTTAGCCAAATACTGCCAGACCCATCTAAGCCTTCAAAACGCAGCTTTATCGA
GGATCTGCTGTTCAACAAAGTTACGTTGGCTGACGCGGGTTTCATTAAGCAGTATGGGGATTGTTTGGGA
GACATTGCGGCCCGCGACCTTATCTGTGCTCAAAAATTCAATGGGTTGACAGTTCTGCCCCCTCTGCTCA
CTGATGAGATGATTGCACAGTATACATCAGCATTGTTGGCAGGAACCATTACATCCGGCTGGACTTTTGG
CGCGGGTGCGGCCCTTCAAATACCTTTCGCTATGCAAATGGCTTACAGATTCAATGGGATTGGTGTCACG
CAAAATGTATTGTATGAAAATCAGAAGCTGATCGCTAATCAATTTAACAGCGCGATTGGCAAGATCCAAG
ATTCACTGTCAAGCACAGCGTCCGCCCTCGGCAAACTCCAAAATGTTGTGAATCAAAACGCCCAGGCCCT
GAATACCCTCGTGAAGCAACTGAGTTCTAACTTCGGCGCAATCTCCAGCGTCCTCAACGACATATTGTCC
AGACTTGATAAGGTGGAAGCCGAGGTGCAAATTGATCGGCTCATCACAGGCAGGCTCCAGTCACTCCAAA
CTTATGTGACACAACAGTTGATCCGGGCTGCTGAGATACGAGCAAGCGCCAACCTGGCCGCCACTAAAAT
GTCAGAGTGCGTGCTCGGGCAGTCCAAACGGGTTGACTTTTGTGGCAAGGGCTATCACTTGATGTCCTTC
CCCCAATCCGCCCCACATGGAGTGGTCTTTCTCCACGTCACTTATGTCCCTGCTCAAGAGAAGAACTTTA
CGACAGCTCCAGCAATCTGTCACGATGGCAAAGCGCACTTTCCCAGGGAAGGCGTTTTCGTCAGTAATGG
CACGCATTGGTTTGTGACCCAAAGGAATTTCTATGAACCCCAAATCATAACCACTGACAATACATTTGTC
TCAGGCAACTGTGATGTGGTCATTGGGATCGTGAACAACACGGTATATGATCCCCTGCAACCCGAGTTGG
ATAGCTTCAAAGAGGAATTGGATAAATACTTTAAGAATCATACTTCACCCGATGTTGATCTCGGGGACAT
ATCAGGAATAAATGCAAGTGTCGTCAACATTCAGAAAGAGATTGATCGCCTTAATGAGGTCGCCAAGAAC
TTGAATGAATCTTTGATCGACTTGCAAGAACTGGGCAAATACGAACAATATATTAAATGGCCCTGGTACA
TTTGGTTGGGCTTTATCGCCGGACTTATAGCTATCGTTATGGTCACAATTATGTTGTGCTGTATGACTAG
CTGTTGTTCCTGCTTGAAAGGATGTTGCAGTTGCGGATCTTGTTGTAAATAAAGGATCCTCTAGAAGTTG
TCTCCTCCTGCACTGACTGACTGATACAATCGATTTCTGGATCCGCAGGCCTAATCAACCTCTGGATTAC
AAAATTTGTGAAAGATTGACTGGTATTCTTAACTATGTTGCTCCTTTTACGCTATGTGGATACGCTGCTT
TAATGCCTTTGTATCATGCTATTGCTTCCCGTATGGCTTTCATTTTCTCCTCCTTGTATAAATCCTGGTT
GCTGTCTCTTTATGAGGAGTTGTGGCCCGTTGTCAGGCAACGTGGCGTGGTGTGCACTGTGTTTGCTGAC
GCAACCCCCACTGGTTGGGGCATTGCCACCACCTGTCAGCTCCTTTCCGGGACTTTCGCTTTCCCCCTCC
CTATTGCCACGGCGGAACTCATCGCCGCCTGCCTTGCCCGCTGCTGGACAGGGGCTCGGCTGTTGGGCAC
TGACAATTCCGTGGTGTTGTCGGGGAAGCTGACGTCCTTTCCATGGCTGCTCGCCTGTGTTGCCACCTGG
ATTCTGCGCGGGACGTCCTTCTGCTACGTCCCTTCGGCCCTCAATCCAGCGGACCTTCCTTCCCGCGGCC
TGCTGCCGGCTCTGCGGCCTCTTCCGCGTCTTCGCCTTCGCCCTCAGACGAGTCGGATCTCCCTTTGGGC
CGCCTCCCCGCCTGTCTAGCTTGACTGACTGAGATACAGCGTACCTTCAGCTCACAGACATGATAAGATA
CATTGATGAGTTTGGACAAACCACAACTAGAATGCAGTGAAAAAAATGCTTTATTTGTGAAATTTGTGAT
GCTATTGCTTTATTTGTAACCATTATAAGCTGCAATAAACAAGTTAACAACAACAATTGCATTCATTTTA
TGTTTCAGGTTCAGGGGGAGGTGTGGGAGGTTTTTTAAAGCAAGTAAAACCTCTACAAATGTGGTATTGG
CCCATCTCTATCGGTATCGTAGCATAACCCCTTGGGGCCTCTAAACGGGTCTTGAGGGGTTTTTTGTGCC
CCTCGGGCCGGATTGCTATCTACCGGCATTGGCGCAGAAAAAAATGCCTGATGCGACGCTGCGCGTCTTA
TACTCCCACATATGCCAGATTCAGCAACGGATACGGCTTCCCCAACTTGCCCACTTCCATACGTGTCCTC
CTTACCAGAAATTTATCCTTAAGGTCGTCAGCTATCCTGCAGGCGATCTCTCGATTTCGATCAAGACATT
CCTTTAATGGTCTTTTCTGGACACCACTAGGGGTCAGAAGTAGTTCATCAAACTTTCTTCCCTCCCTAAT
CTCATTGGTTACCTTGGGCTATCGAAACTTAATTAAGCGATCTGCATCTCAATTAGTCAGCAACCATAGT
CCCGCCCCTAACTCCGCCCATCCCGCCCCTAACTCCGCCCAGTTCCGCCCATTCTCCGCCCCATCGCTGA
CTAATTTTTTTTATTTATGCAGAGGCCGAGGCCGCCTCGGCCTCTGAGCTATTCCAGAAGTAGTGAGGAG
GCTTTTTTGGAGGCCTAGGCTTTTGCAAAGGAGGTAGCCAACATGATTGAACAAGATGGATTGCACGCAG
GTTCTCCCGCCGCTTGGGTGGAGAGGCTATTCGGCTATGACTGGGCACAACAGACAATCGGCTGCTCTGA
TGCCGCCGTGTTCCGGCTGTCAGCGCAGGGGCGCCCGGTTCTTTTTGTCAAGACCGACCTGTCCGGTGCC
CTGAATGAACTCCAGGACGAGGCAGCGCGGCTATCGTGGCTGGCCACGACGGGCGTTCCTTGCGCAGCTG
TGCTCGACGTTGTCACTGAAGCGGGAAGGGACTGGCTGCTATTGGGCGAAGTGCCGGGGCAGGATCTCCT
GTCATCTCACCTTGCTCCTGCCGAGAAAGTATCCATCATGGCTGATGCAATGCGGCGGCTGCATACGCTT
GATCCGGCTACCTGCCCATTCGACCACCAAGCGAAACATCGCATCGAGCGAGCACGTACTCGGATGGAAG
CCGGTCTTGTCGATCAGGATGATCTGGACGAAGAGCATCAGGGGCTCGCGCCAGCCGAACTGTTCGCCAG
GCTCAAGGCGCGGATGCCCGACGGCGAGGATCTCGTCGTGACCCACGGCGATGCCTGCTTGCCGAATATC
ATGGTGGAAAATGGCCGCTTTTCTGGATTCATCGACTGTGGCCGGCTGGGTGTGGCGGACCGCTATCAGG
ACATAGCGTTGGCTACCCGTGATATTGCTGAAGAGCTTGGCGGCGAATGGGCTGACCGCTTCCTCGTGCT
TTACGGTATCGCCGCTCCCGATTCGCAGCGCATCGCCTTCTATCGCCTTCTTGACGAGTTCTTCTAGTAT
GTAAGCCCTGTGCCTTCTAGTTGCCAGCCATCTGTTGTTTGCCCCTCCCCCGTGCCTTCCTTGACCCTGG
AAGGTGCCACTCCCACTGTCCTTTCCTAATAAAATGAGGAAATTGCATCGCATTGTCTGAGTAGGTGTCA
TTCTATTCTGGGGGGTGGGGTGGGGCAGGACAGCAAGGGGGAGGATTGGGAAGACAATAGCAGGCATGCT
GGGGATGCGGTGGGCTCTATGGTTAATTAACCAGTCAAGTCAGCTACTTGGCGAGATCGACTTGTCTGGG
TTTCGACTACGCTCAGAATTGCGTCAGTCAAGTTCGATCTGGTCCTTGCTATTGCACCCGTTCTCCGATT
ACGAGTTTCATTTAAATCATGTGAGCAAAAGGCCAGCAAAAGGCCAGGAACCGTAAAAAGGCCGCGTTGC
TGGCGTTTTTCCATAGGCTCCGCCCCCCTGACGAGCATCACAAAAATCGACGCTCAAGTCAGAGGTGGCG
AAACCCGACAGGACTATAAAGATACCAGGCGTTTCCCCCTGGAAGCTCCCTCGTGCGCTCTCCTGTTCCG
ACCCTGCCGCTTACCGGATACCTGTCCGCCTTTCTCCCTTCGGGAAGCGTGGCGCTTTCTCATAGCTCAC
GCTGTAGGTATCTCAGTTCGGTGTAGGTCGTTCGCTCCAAGCTGGGCTGTGTGCACGAACCCCCCGTTCA
GCCCGACCGCTGCGCCTTATCCGGTAACTATCGTCTTGAGTCCAACCCGGTAAGACACGACTTATCGCCA
CTGGCAGCAGCCACTGGTAACAGGATTAGCAGAGCGAGGTATGTAGGCGGTGCTACAGAGTTCTTGAAGT
GGTGGCCTAACTACGGCTACACTAGAAGAACAGTATTTGGTATCTGCGCTCTGCTGAAGCCAGTTACCTT
CGGAAAAAGAGTTGGTAGCTCTTGATCCGGCAAACAAACCACCGCTGGTAGCGGTGGTTTTTTTGTTTGC
AAGCAGCAGATTACGCGCAGAAAAAAAGGATCTCAAGAAGATCCTTTGATCTTTTCTACGGGGTCTGACG
CTCAGTGGAACGAAAACTCACGTTAAGGGATTTTGGTCATGAGATTATCAAAAAGGATCTTCACCTAGAT
CCTTTTAAATTAAAAATGAAGTTTTAAATCAATCTAAAGTATATATGAGTAAACTTGGTCTGACAGTTAC
CAATGCTTAATCAGTGAGGCACCTATCTCAGCGATCTGTCTATTTCGTTCATCCATAGTTGCATTTAAAT
TTCCGAACTCTCCAAGGCCCTCGTCGGAAAATCTTCAAACCTTTCGTCCGATCCATCTTGCAGGCTACCT
CTCGAACGAACTATCGCAAGTCTCTTGGCCGGCCTTGCGCCTTGGCTATTGCTTGGCAGCGCCTATCGCC
AGGTATTACTCCAATCCCGAATATCCGAGATCGGGATCACCCGAGAGAAGTTCAACCTACATCCTCAATC
CCGATCTATCCGAGATCCGAGGAATATCGAAATCGGGGCGCGCCTGGTGTACCGAGAACGATCCTCTCAG
TGCGAGTCTCGACGATCCATATCGTTGCTTGGCAGTCAGCCAGTCGGAATCCAGCTTGGGACCCAGGAAG
TCCAATCGTCAGATATTGTACTCAAGCCTGGTCACGGCAGCGTACCGATCTGTTTAAACCTAGATATTGA
TAGTCTGATCGGTCAACGTATAATCGAGTCCTAGCTTTTGCAAACATCTATCAAGAGACAGGATCAGCAG
GAGGCTTTCGCATGAGTATTCAACATTTCCGTGTCGCCCTTATTCCCTTTTTTGCGGCATTTTGCCTTCC
TGTTTTTGCTCACCCAGAAACGCTGGTGAAAGTAAAAGATGCTGAAGATCAGTTGGGTGCGCGAGTGGGT
TACATCGAACTGGATCTCAACAGCGGTAAGATCCTTGAGAGTTTTCGCCCCGAAGAACGCTTTCCAATGA
TGAGCACTTTTAAAGTTCTGCTATGTGGCGCGGTATTATCCCGTATTGACGCCGGGCAAGAGCAACTCGG
TCGCCGCATACACTATTCTCAGAATGACTTGGTTGAGTATTCACCAGTCACAGAAAAGCATCTTACGGAT
GGCATGACAGTAAGAGAATTATGCAGTGCTGCCATAACCATGAGTGATAACACTGCGGCCAACTTACTTC
TGACAACGATTGGAGGACCGAAGGAGCTAACCGCTTTTTTGCACAACATGGGGGATCATGTAACTCGCCT
TGATCGTTGGGAACCGGAGCTGAATGAAGCCATACCAAACGACGAGCGTGACACCACGATGCCTGTAGCA
ATGGCAACAACCTTGCGTAAACTATTAACTGGCGAACTACTTACTCTAGCTTCCCGGCAACAGTTGATAG
ACTGGATGGAGGCGGATAAAGTTGCAGGACCACTTCTGCGCTCGGCCCTTCCGGCTGGCTGGTTTATTGC
TGATAAATCTGGAGCCGGTGAGCGTGGGTCTCGCGGTATCATTGCAGCACTGGGGCCAGATGGTAAGCCC
TCCCGTATCGTAGTTATCTACACGACGGGGAGTCAGGCAACTATGGATGAACGAAATAGACAGATCGCTG
AGATAGGTGCCTCACTGATTAAGCATTGGTAACCGATTCTAGGTGCATTGGCGCAGAAAAAAATGCCTGA
TGCGACGCTGCGCGTCTTATACTCCCACATATGCCAGATTCAGCAACGGATACGGCTTCCCCAACTTGCC
CACTTCCATACGTGTCCTCCTTACCAGAAATTTATCCTTAAGATCCCGAATCGTTTAAACTCGACTCTGG
CTCTATCGAATCTCCGTCGTTTCGAGCTTACGCGAACAGCCGTGGCGCTCATTTGCTCGTCGGGCATCGA
ATCTCGTCAGCTATCGTCAGCTTACCTTTTTGGCAGCGATCGCGGCTCCCGACATCTTGGACCATTAGCT
CCACAGGTATCTTCTTCCCTCTAGTGGTCATAACAGCAGCTTCAGCTACCTCTCAATTCAAAAAACCCCT
CAAGACCCGTTTAGAGGCCCCAAGGGGTTATGCTATCAATCGTTGCGTTACACACACAAAAAACCAACAC
ACATCCATCTTCGATGGATAGCGATTTTATTATCTAACTGCTGATCGAGTGTAGCCAGATCTAGTAATCA
ATTACGGGGTCATTAGTTCATAGCCCATATATGGAGTTCCGCGTTACATAACTTACGGTAAATGGCCCGC
CTGGCTGACCGCCCAACGACCCCCGCCCATTGACGTCAATAATGACGTATGTTCCCATAGTAACGCCAAT
AGGGACTTTCCATTGACGTCAATGGGTGGAGTATTTACGGTAAACTGCCCACTTGGCAGTACATCAAGTG
TATCATATGCCAAGTACGCCCCCTATTGACGTCAATGACGGTAAATGGCCCGCCTGGCATTATGCCCAGT
ACATGACCTTATGGGACTTTCCTACTTGGCAGTACATCTACGTATTAGTCATCGCTATTACCATGCTGAT
GCGGTTTTGGCAGTACATCAATGGGCGTGGATAGCGGTTTGACTCACGGGGATTTCCAAGTCTCCACCCC
ATTGACGTCAATGGGAGTTTGTTTTGGCACCAAAATCAACGGGACTTTCCAAAATGTCGTAACAACTCCG
CCCCATTGACGCAAATGGGCGGTAGGCGTGTACGGTGGGAGGTCTATATAAGCAGAGCTGGTTTAGTGAA
CCGTCAGATCGCCTGGAGACGCCATCCACGCTGTTTTGACCTCCATAGAAGACACCGGGACCGATCCAGC
CTCCCCTCGAAGCTTACATGTGGTACCGAGCTCGGATCCTGAGAACTTCAGGGTGAGTCTATGGGACCCT
TGATGTTTTCTTTCCCCTTCTTTTCTATGGTTAAGTTCATGTCATAGGAAGGGGAGAAGTAACAGGGTAC
ACATATTGACCAAATCAGGGTAATTTTGCATTTGTAATTTTAAAAAATGCTTTCTTCTTTTAATATACTT
TTTTGTTTATCTTATTTCTAATACTTTCCCTAATCTCTTTCTTTCAGGGCAATAATGATACAATGTATCA
TGCCTCTTTGCACCATTCTAAAGAATAACAGTGATAATTTCTGGGTTAAGGCAATAGCAATATTTCTGCA
TATAAATATTTCTGCATATAAATTGTAACTGATGTAAGAGGTTTCATATTGCTAATAGCAGCTACAATCC
AGCTACCATTCTGCTTTTATTTTATGGTTGGGATAAGGCTGGATTATTCTGAGTCCAAGCTAGGCCCTTT
TGCTAATCATGTTCATACCTCTTATCTTCCTCCCACAGCTCCTGGGCAACGTGCTGGTCTGTGTGCTGGC
CCATCACTTTGGCAAAGGCGGCCGCC
Features (pLannotate 1.2.2; 21 found; start..end, strand, type, name):
      1..3759    +  CDS            S: SPIKE_SARS2 - Experimental evidence at protein level: Swiss-Prot protein existence level 1. [Spike glycoprotein]: May down-regulate host tetherin (BST2) by lysosomal degradation, thereby counteracting its antiviral activity. From Severe acute respiratory syndrome coronavirus 2 (2019-nCoV) (SARS-CoV-2).
   3833..4421    +  misc_feature   WPRE: woodchuck hepatitis virus posttranscriptional regulatory element
   4474..4595    -  polyA_signal   SV40 poly(A) signal: SV40 polyadenylation signal
   4618..4687    -  CDS            large T antigen (fragment): large T antigen from SV40 (simian virus 40)
   4710..4756    +  terminator     T7 terminator: transcription terminator for bacteriophage T7 RNA polymerase
   4786..4922    +  terminator     rrnG terminator: transcription terminator from the E. coli ribosomal RNA rrnG operon (Albrechtsen et al., 1991)
   4967..5038    +  misc_feature   3' β-globin insulator: insulator downstream of the human β-globin locus (Farrell et al., 2002)
   5083..5279    +  promoter       SV40 promoter: SV40 early promoter
   5293..6084    +  CDS            neo: KKA2_KLEPN - Also known as kan, nptII. Experimental evidence at protein level: Swiss-Prot protein existence level 1. Resistance to kanamycin, neomycin, paromomycin, ribostamycin, butirosin and gentamicin B. From Klebsiella pneumoniae.
   6098..6322    +  polyA_signal   bGH poly(A) signal: bovine growth hormone polyadenylation signal
   6518..7106    -  rep_origin     ori: high-copy-number ColE1/pMB1/pBR322/pUC origin of replication
   7278..7342    -  CDS            bla(M) (fragment): β-lactamase lacking the signal sequence; bla(M); allows cytosolic expression of β-lactamase
   7852..8712    +  CDS            AmpR: β-lactamase; bla; confers resistance to ampicillin, carbenicillin, and related antibiotics
   8725..8861    +  terminator     rrnG terminator: transcription terminator from the E. coli ribosomal RNA rrnG operon (Albrechtsen et al., 1991)
   9013..9084    +  misc_feature   5' β-globin insulator: insulator upstream of the human β-globin locus (Farrell et al., 2002)
   9089..9135    -  terminator     T7 terminator: transcription terminator for bacteriophage T7 RNA polymerase
   9153..9201    -  polyA_signal   poly(A) signal: synthetic polyadenylation signal
   9282..9585    +  enhancer       CMV enhancer: human cytomegalovirus immediate early enhancer
   9658..9675    -  promoter       CMV promoter (fragment): human cytomegalovirus (CMV) immediate early promoter
   9738..9789    +  promoter       CMVd2 promoter: truncated human cytomegalovirus (CMV) immediate early promoter that yields moderately reduced expression relative to the full-length promoter
   9923..10398   +  intron         β-globin intron: internally truncated intron from human β-globin
