[The description below was written by a language model from this plasmid's Addgene catalogue record and pLannotate feature annotations shown in this document.]
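Description:
pTwist-SARS-CoV-2 Spike-deltaC18 AY.1 is a mammalian expression plasmid of about 10.5 kb, built on the commercial pTwist-CMV-BetaGlobin-WPRE-Neo backbone. It expresses the SARS-CoV-2 spike glycoprotein of the AY.1 lineage for pseudovirus production. The spike insert carries the substitutions T19R, T95I, G142D, W258L, K417N, L452R, T478K, D614G, P681R and D950N, together with the E156-F157 deletion accompanied by R158G. The "deltaC18" in the name indicates removal of the C-terminal 18 residues of the cytoplasmic tail, a truncation commonly used to improve spike incorporation into pseudotyped particles. The annotated coding region of 3,759 nt is consistent with a slightly shortened spike.

The catalogue entry lists the promoter as CAG, but the feature table and the backbone name point instead to CMV-derived elements. These are a CMV immediate-early enhancer and CMV promoter sequences followed by a truncated human β-globin intron, which sits just upstream of the spike open reading frame in the circular map. Downstream, a WPRE enhances transcript stability and expression, and an SV40 polyadenylation signal is annotated after it. Short 5' and 3' β-globin insulator elements and bacterial or T7 terminators flank the cassette and help isolate it from neighbouring transcription units.

A separate SV40 early promoter drives the neo gene with a bGH polyadenylation signal, which allows G418 selection in mammalian cells. In E. coli the plasmid is maintained at high copy through a ColE1/pUC-type origin and selected with ampicillin via β-lactamase. Its stated use is to supply the variant envelope protein when making spike-pseudotyped virus, and the associated study concerns antibody escape from vaccine-induced immunity.
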