Addgene plasmid #212433: pTwist-SARS-CoV-2 Spike-deltaC18 AY.1
Purpose: Encodes SARS-CoV-2 spike T19R ,T95I ,G142D ,deltaE156-F157+R158G ,W258L ,K417N ,L452R ,T478K ,D614G ,P681R ,D950N for pseudovirus production
Depositing lab: Alejandro Balazs. Depositing organization: Massachusetts General Hospital. Publication: Ongoing evolution of SARS-CoV-2 drives escape from mRNA vaccine-induced humoral immunity. Roederer AL, Cao Y, Denis KS, Sheehan ML, Li CJ, Lam EC, Gregory DJ, Poznansky MC, Iafrate AJ, Canaday DH, Gravenstein S, Garcia-Beltran WF, Balazs AB. medRxiv [Preprint]. 2024 Mar 7:2024.03.05.24303815. doi: 10.1101/2024.03.05.24303815. PubMed 38496628.
Backbone
  Vector backbone: pTwist-CMV-BetaGlobin-WPRE-Neo
  Backbone manufacturer: Twist
  Vector type: Mammalian Expression
Growth in bacteria
  Bacterial resistance: Ampicillin, 100 μg/mL
  Growth temperature: 37°C
  Growth strain: DH5alpha
  Copy number: High Copy
Gene/Insert
  Gene/Insert name: SARS-CoV-2 Spike T19R ,T95I ,G142D ,deltaE156-F157+R158G ,W258L ,K417N ,L452R ,T478K ,D614G ,P681R ,D950N
  Species: Severe acute respiratory syndrome coronavirus 2
  Mutation: T19R ,T95I ,G142D ,deltaE156-F157+R158G ,W258L ,K417N ,L452R ,T478K ,D614G ,P681R ,D950N
  Entrez Gene: S (a.k.a. GU280_gp02, spike glycoprotein)
  Promoter: CAG
  Cloning method: Ligation Independent Cloning
Terms and licenses: Academic/Nonprofit Terms; Industry Terms: Not Available to Industry
Depositor comments: Please visit https://www.medrxiv.org/content/10.1101/2024.03.05.24303815v1 for medRxiv preprint.
How to cite: pTwist-SARS-CoV-2 Spike-deltaC18 AY.1 was a gift from Alejandro Balazs (Addgene plasmid # 212433 ; http://n2t.net/addgene:212433 ; RRID:Addgene_212433)
